>Addgene plasmid #232266 | pIRES-mCerulean-ABI-RhoA/N12-RhoA/13C(Q63L)-PYL-mVenus-CAAX | addgene full sequence | sequence record 461831 | Addgene NGS Result
TCAATATTGGCCATTAGCCATATTATTCATTGGTTATATAGCATAAATCAATATTGGCTATTGGCCATTG
CATACGTTGTATCTATATCATAATATGTACATTTATATTGGCTCATGTCCAATATGACCGCCATGTTGGC
ATTGATTATTGACTAGTTATTAATAGTAATCAATTACGGGGTCATTAGTTCATAGCCCATATATGGAGTT
CCGCGTTACATAACTTACGGTAAATGGCCCGCCTGGCTGACCGCCCAACGACCCCCGCCCATTGACGTCA
ATAATGACGTATGTTCCCATAGTAACGCCAATAGGGACTTTCCATTGACGTCAATGGGTGGAGTATTTAC
GGTAAACTGCCCACTTGGCAGTACATCAAGTGTATCATATGCCAAGTCCGCCCCCTATTGACGTCAATGA
CGGTAAATGGCCCGCCTGGCATTATGCCCAGTACATGACCTTACGGGACTTTCCTACTTGGCAGTACATC
TACGTATTAGTCATCGCTATTACCATGGTGATGCGGTTTTGGCAGTACACCAATGGGCGTGGATAGCGGT
TTGACTCACGGGGATTTCCAAGTCTCCACCCCATTGACGTCAATGGGAGTTTGTTTTGGCACCAAAATCA
ACGGGACTTTCCAAAATGTCGTAACAACTGCGATCGCCCGCCCCGTTGACGCAAATGGGCGGTAGGCGTG
TACGGTGGGAGGTCTATATAAGCAGAGCTCGTTTAGTGAACCGTCAGATCACTAGAAGCTTTATTGCGGT
AGTTTATCACAGTTAAATTGCTAACGCAGTCAGTGCTTCTGACACAACAGTCTCGAACTTAAGCTGCAGT
GACTCTCTTAAGGTAGCCTTGCAGAAGTTGGTCGTGAGGCACTGGGCAGGTAAGTATCAAGGTTACAAGA
CAGGTTTAAGGAGACCAATAGAAACTGGGCTTGTCGAGACAGAGAAGACTCTTGCGTTTCTGATAGGCAC
CTATTGGTCTTACTGACATCCACTTTGCCTTTCTCTCCACAGGTGTCCACTCCCAGTTCAATTACAGCTC
TTAAGGCTAGAGTACTTAATACGACTCACTATAGGCTAGCATGGTGAGCAAGGGCGAGGAGCTGTTCACC
GGGGTGGTGCCCATCCTGGTCGAGCTGGACGGCGACGTAAACGGCCACAAGTTCAGCGTGTCCGGCGAGG
GCGAGGGCGATGCCACCTACGGCAAGCTGACCCTGAAGTTCATCTGCACCACCGGCAAGCTGCCCGTGCC
CTGGCCCACCCTCGTGACCACCCTGACCTGGGGCGTGCAGTGCTTCGCCCGCTACCCCGACCACATGAAG
CAGCACGACTTCTTCAAGTCCGCCATGCCCGAAGGCTACGTCCAGGAGCGCACCATCTTCTTCAAGGACG
ACGGCAACTACAAGACCCGCGCCGAGGTGAAGTTCGAGGGCGACACCCTGGTGAACCGCATCGAGCTGAA
GGGCATCGACTTCAAGGAGGACGGCAACATCCTGGGGCACAAGCTGGAGTACAACGCCATCAGCGACAAC
GTCTATATCACCGCCGACAAGCAGAAGAACGGCATCAAGGCCAACTTCAAGATCCGCCACAACATCGAGG
ACGGCAGCGTGCAGCTCGCCGACCACTACCAGCAGAACACCCCCATCGGCGACGGCCCCGTGCTGCTGCC
CGACAACCACTACCTGAGCACCCAGTCCAAGCTGAGCAAAGACCCCAACGAGAAGCGCGATCACATGGTC
CTGCTGGAGTTCGTGACCGCCGCCGGGATCACTCTCGGCATGGACGAGCTGTACAAGGGCGGTGGCTCAT
CTGGCGGAGGTGTGCCTTTGTATGGTTTTACTTCGATTTGTGGAAGAAGACCTGAGATGGAAGCTGCTGT
TTCGACTATACCAAGATTCCTTCAATCTTCCTCTGGTTCGATGTTAGATGGTCGGTTTGATCCTCAATCC
GCCGCTCATTTCTTCGGTGTTTACGACGGCCATGGCGGTTCTCAGGTAGCGAACTATTGTAGAGAGAGGA
TGCATTTGGCTTTGGCGGAGGAGATAGCTAAGGAGAAACCGATGCTCTGCGATGGTGATACGTGGCTGGA
GAAGTGGAAGAAAGCTCTTTTCAACTCGTTCCTGAGAGTTGACTCGGAGATTGAGTCAGTTGCGCCGGAG
ACGGTTGGGTCAACGTCGGTGGTTGCCGTTGTTTTCCCGTCTCACATCTTCGTCGCTAACTGCGGTGACT
CTAGAGCCGTTCTTTGCCGCGGCAAAACTGCACTTCCATTATCCGTTGACCATAAACCGGATAGAGAAGA
TGAAGCTGCGAGGATTGAAGCCGCAGGAGGGAAAGTGATTCAGTGGAATGGAGCTCGTGTTTTCGGTGTT
CTCGCCATGTCGAGATCCATTGGCGATAGATACTTGAAACCATCCATCATTCCTGATCCGGAAGTGACGG
CTGTGAAGAGAGTAAAAGAAGATGATTGTCTGATTTTGGCGAGTGACGGGGTTTGGGATGTAATGACGGA
TGAAGAAGCGTGTGAGATGGCAAGGAAGCGGATTCTCTTGTGGCACAAGAAAAACGCGGTGGCTGGGGAT
GCATCGTTGCTCGCGGATGAGCGGAGAAAGGAAGGGAAAGATCCTGCGGCGATGTCCGCGGCTGAGTATT
TGTCAAAGCTGGCGATACAGAGAGGAAGCAAAGACAACATAAGTGTGGTGGTGGTTGATTTGAAGCAGAT
CTCGTACGCGTCCCGGGGCGGTGGCTCATCTGGCGGAGGTGAGCTCGCTGCCATCCGGAAGAAACTGGTG
ATTGTTGGTGATGGAGCCTAAGAATTCACGCGTCGAGCATGCATCTAGGGCGGCCAATTCCGCCCCTCTC
CCCCCCCCCCCTCTCCCTCCCCCCCCCCTAACGTTACTGGCCGAAGCCGCTTGGAATAAGGCCGGTGTGC
GTTTGTCTATATGTTATTTTCCACCATATTGCCGTCTTTTGGCAATGTGAGGGCCCGGAAACCTGGCCCT
GTCTTCTTGACGAGCATTCCTAGGGGTCTTTCCCCTCTCGCCAAAGGAATGCAAGGTCTGTTGAATGTCG
TGAAGGAAGCAGTTCCTCTGGAAGCTTCTTGAAGACAAACAACGTCTGTAGCGACCCTTTGCAGGCAGCG
GAACCCCCCACCTGGCGACAGGTGCCTCTGCGGCCAAAAGCCACGTGTATAAGATACACCTGCAAAGGCG
GCACAACCCCAGTGCCACGTTGTGAGTTGGATAGTTGTGGAAAGAGTCAAATGGCTCTCCTCAAGCGTAT
TCAACAAGGGGCTGAAGGATGCCCAGAAGGTACCCCATTGTATGGGATCTGATCTGGGGCCTCGGTGCAC
ATGCTTTACATGTGTTTAGTCGAGGTTAAAAAAACGTCTAGGCCCCCCGAACCACGGGGACGTGGTTTTC
CTTTGAAAAACACGATGATAAGCTTGCCACAACCCGGGGTCCTCTAGAGTCGACATGTGTGGAAAGACAT
GCTTGCTCATAGTCTTCAGCAAGGATCAGTTCCCAGAGGTGTATGTGCCCACAGTGTTTGAGAACTATGT
GGCAGATATCGAGGTGGATGGAAAGCAGGTAGAGTTGGCTTTGTGGGACACAGCTGGGCTGGAAGATTAT
GATCGCCTGAGGCCCCTCTCCTACCCAGATACCGATGTTATACTGATGTGTTTTTCCATCGACAGCCCTG
ATAGTTTAGAAAACATCCCAGAAAAGTGGACCCCAGAAGTCAAGCATTTCTGTCCCAACGTGCCCATCAT
CCTGGTTGGGAATAAGAAGGATCTTCGGAATGATGAGCACACAAGGCGGGAGCTAGCCAAGATGAAGCAG
GAGCCGGTGAAACCTGAAGAAGGCAGAGATATGGCAAACAGGATTGGCGCTTTTGGGTACATGGAGTGTT
CAGCAAAGACCAAAGATGGAGTGAGAGAGGTTTTTGAAATGGCTACGAGAGCTGCTCTGCAAGCTGGGGA
TCCCAATTGGGAGCTCGTGTACACGGCGCGCCTGCAGGGAGGTGGCTCATCTGGCGGAGGTCAGATCTCG
TATGCGTCCCGGGGCACTCAAGACGAATTCACCCAACTCTCCCAATCAATCGCCGAGTTCCACACGTACC
AACTCGGTAACGGCCGTTGCTCATCTCTCCTAGCTCAGCGAATCCACGCGCCGCCGGAAACAGTATGGTC
CGTGGTGAGACGTTTCGATAGGCCACAGATTTACAAACACTTCATCAAAAGCTGTAACGTGAGTGAAGAT
TTCGAGATGCGAGTGGGATGCACGCGCGACGTGAACGTGATAAGTGGATTACCGGCGAATACGTCTCGAG
AGAGATTAGATCTGTTGGACGATGATCGGAGAGTGACTGGGTTTAGTATAACCGGTGGTGAACATAGGCT
GAGGAATTATAAATCGGTTACGACGGTTCATAGATTTGAGAAAGAAGAAGAAGAAGAAAGGATCTGGACC
GTTGTTTTGGAATCTTATGTTGTTGATGTACCGGAAGGTAATTCGGAGGAAGATACGAGATTGTTTGCTG
ATACGGTTATTAGATTGAATCTTCAGAAACTTGCTTCGATTACTGAAGCTATGAACGGCGGTGGCTCATC
TGGCGGAGGTGTGAGCAAGGGCGAGGAGCTGTTCACCGGGGTGGTGCCCATCCTGGTCGAGCTGGACGGC
GACGTAAACGGCCACAAGTTCAGCGTGTCCGGCGAGGGCGAGGGCGATGCCACCTACGGCAAGCTGACCC
TGAAGCTCATCTGCACCACCGGCAAGCTGCCCGTGCCCTGGCCCACCCTCGTGACCACCCTCGGCTACGG
CCTGCAGTGCTTCGCCCGCTACCCCGACCACATGAAGCAGCACGACTTCTTCAAGTCCGCCATGCCCGAA
GGCTACGTCCAGGAGCGCACCATCTTCTTCAAGGACGACGGCAACTACAAGACCCGCGCCGAGGTGAAGT
TCGAGGGCGACACCCTGGTGAACCGCATCGAGCTGAAGGGCATCGACTTCAAGGAGGACGGCAACATCCT
GGGGCACAAGCTGGAGTACAACTACAACAGCCACAACGTCTATATCACCGCCGACAAGCAGAAGAACGGC
ATCAAGGCCAACTTCAAGATCCGCCACAACATCGAGGACGGCGGCGTGCAGCTCGCCGACCACTACCAGC
AGAACACCCCCATCGGCGACGGCCCCGTGCTGCTGCCCGACAACCACTACCTGAGCTACCAGTCCAAGCT
GAGCAAAGACCCCAACGAGAAGCGCGATCACATGGTCCTGCTGGAGTTCGTGACCGCCGCCGGGATCACT
CTCGGCATGGACGAGCTGTACAAGAAAAAAAAGAAGAAAAAGAGCAAGACCAAATGCGTGATTATGTAAG
CGGCCGCTTCCCTTTAGTGAGGGTTAATGCTTCGAGCAGACATGATAAGATACATTGATGAGTTTGGACA
AACCACAACTAGAATGCAGTGAAAAAAATGCTTTATTTGTGAAATTTGTGATGCTATTGCTTTATTTGTA
ACCATTATAAGCTGCAATAAACAAGTTAACAACAACAATTGCATTCATTTTATGTTTCAGGTTCAGGGGG
AGATGTGGGAGGTTTTTTAAAGCAAGTAAAACCTCTACAAATGTGGTAAAATCCGATAAGGATCGATCCG
GGCTGGCGTAATAGCGAAGAGGCCCGCACCGATCGCCCTTCCCAACAGTTGCGCAGCCTGAATGGCGAAT
GG
[124 nt withheld, positions 5743-5866]
C
[91 nt withheld, positions 5868-5958]
A
[49 nt withheld, positions 5960-6008]
CCTTTGACGTTGGAGTCCACGTTCTTT
[37 nt withheld, positions 6036-6072]
ACCCTATCTCGGTCTATTCTTTTGATTTATAAGGGATTTTGCCGATTTCGGCCTATTGGTTAAAAAATGA
GCTGATTTAACAAAAATTTAACGCGAATTTTAACAAAATATTAACGCTTACAATTTCCTGATGCGGTATT
TTCTCCTTACGCATCTGTGCGGTATTTCACACCGCATACGCGGATCTGCGCAGCACCATGGCCTGAAATA
ACCTCTGAAAGAGGAACTTGGTTAGGTACCTTCTGAGGCGGAAAGAACCAGCTGTGGAATGTGTGTCAGT
TAGGGTGTAGAAAGTCCCCAGGCTCCCCAGCAGGCAGAAGTATGCAAAGCATGCATCTCAATTAGTCAGC
AACCAGGTGTGGAAAGTCCCCAGGCTCCCCAGCAGGCAGAAGTATGCAAAGCATGCATCTCAATTAGTCA
GCAACCATAGTCCCGCCCCTAACTCCGCCCATCCCGCCCCTAACTCCGCCCAGTTCCGCCCATTCTCCGC
CCCATGGCTGACTAATTTTTTTTATTTATGCAGAGGCCGAGGCCGCCTCGGCCTCTGAGCTATTCCAGAA
GTAGTGAGGAGGCTTTTTTGGAGGCCTAGGCTTTTGCAAAAAGCTTGATTCTTCTGACACAACAGTCTCG
AACTTAAGGCTAGAGCCACCATGATTGAACAAGATGGATTGCACGCAGGTTCTCCGGCCGCTTGGGTGGA
GAGGCTATTCGGCTATGACTGGGCACAACAGACAATCGGCTGCTCTGATGCCGCCGTGTTCCGGCTGTCA
GCGCAGGGGCGCCCGGTTCTTTTTGTCAAGACCGACCTGTCCGGTGCCCTGAATGAACTGCAGGACGAGG
CAGCGCGGCTATCGTGGCTGGCCACGACGGGCGTTCCTTGCGCAGCTGTGCTCGACGTTGTCACTGAAGC
GGGAAGGGACTGGCTGCTATTGGGCGAAGTGCCGGGGCAGGATCTCCTGTCATCTCACCTTGCTCCTGCC
GAGAAAGTATCCATCATGGCTGATGCAATGCGGCGGCTGCATACGCTTGATCCGGCTACCTGCCCATTCG
ACCACCAAGCGAAACATCGCATCGAGCGAGCACGTACTCGGATGGAAGCCGGTCTTGTCGATCAGGATGA
TCTGGACGAAGAGCATCAGGGGCTCGCGCCAGCCGAACTGTTCGCCAGGCTCAAGGCGCGCATGCCCGAC
GGCGAGGATCTCGTCGTGACCCATGGCGATGCCTGCTTGCCGAATATCATGGTGGAAAATGGCCGCTTTT
CTGGATTCATCGACTGTGGCCGGCTGGGTGTGGCGGACCGCTATCAGGACATAGCGTTGGCTACCCGTGA
TATTGCTGAAGAGCTTGGCGGCGAATGGGCTGACCGCTTCCTCGTGCTTTACGGTATCGCCGCTCCCGAT
TCGCAGCGCATCGCCTTCTATCGCCTTCTTGACGAGTTCTTCTGAGCGGGACTCTGGGGTTCGAAATGAC
CGACCAAGCGACGCCCAACCTGCCATCACGATGGCCGCAATAAAATATCTTTATTTTCATTACATCTGTG
TGTTGGTTTTTTGTGTGAATCGATAGCGATAAGGATCCGCGTATGGTGCACTCTCAGTACAATCTGCTCT
GATGCCGCATAGTTAAGCCAGCCCCGACACCCGCCAACACCCGCTGACGCGCCCTGACGGGCTTGTCTGC
TCCCGGCATCCGCTTACAGACAAGCTGTGACCGTCTCCGGGAGCTGCATGTGTCAGAGGTTTTCACCGTC
ATCACCGAAACGCGCGAGACGAAAGGGCCTCGTGATACGCCTATTTTTATAGGTTAATGTCATGATAATA
ATGGTTTCTTAGACGTCAGGTGGCACTTTTCGGGGAAATGTGCGCGGAACCCCTATTTGTTTATTTTTCT
AAATACATTCAAATATGTATCCGCTCATGAGACAATAACCCTGATAAATGCTTCAATAATATTGAAAAAG
GAAGAGTATGAGTATTCAACATTTCCGTGTCGCCCTTATTCCCTTTTTTGCGGCATTTTGCCTTCCTGTT
TTTGCTCACCCAGAAACGCTGGTGAAAGTAAAAGATGCTGAAGATCAGTTGGGTGCACGAGTGGGTTACA
TCGAACTGGATCTCAACAGCGGTAAGATCCTTGAGAGTTTTCGCCCCGAAGAACGTTTTCCAATGATGAG
CACTTTTAAAGTTCTGCTATGTGGCGCGGTATTATCCCGTATTGACGCCGGGCAAGAGCAACTCGGTCGC
CGCATACACTATTCTCAGAATGACTTGGTTGAGTACTCACCAGTCACAGAAAAGCATCTTACGGATGGCA
TGACAGTAAGAGAATTATGCAGTGCTGCCATAACCATGAGTGATAACACTGCGGCCAACTTACTTCTGAC
AACGATCGGAGGACCGAAGGAGCTAACCGCTTTTTTGCACAACATGGGGGATCATGTAACTCGCCTTGAT
CGTTGGGAACCGGAGCTGAATGAAGCCATACCAAACGACGAGCGTGACACCACGATGCCTGTAGCAATGG
CAACAACGTTGCGCAAACTATTAACTGGCGAACTACTTACTCTAGCTTCCCGGCAACAATTAATAGACTG
GATGGAGGCGGATAAAGTTGCAGGACCACTTCTGCGCTCGGCCCTTCCGGCTGGCTGGTTTATTGCTGAT
AAATCTGGGGCCGGTGAGCGTGGGTCTCGCGGTATCATTGCAGCACTGGGGCCAGATGGTAAGCCCTCCC
GTATCGTAGTTATCTACACGACGGGGAGTCAGGCAACTATGGATGAACGAAATAGACAGATCGCTGAGAT
AGGTGCCTCACTGATTAAGCATTGGTAACTGTCAGACCAAGTTTACTCATATATACTTTAGATTGATTTA
AAACTTCATTTTTAATTTAAAAGGATCTAGGTGAAGATCCTTTTTGATAATCTCATGACCAAAATCCCTT
AACGTGAGTTTTCGTTCCACTGAGCGTCAGACCCCGTAGAAAAGATCAAAGGATCTTCTTGAGATCCTTT
TTTTCTGCGCGTAATCTGCTGCTTGCAAACAAAAAAACCACCGCTACCAGCGGTGGTTTGTTTGCCGGAT
CAAGAGCTACCAACTCTTTTTCCGAAGGTAACTGGCTTCAGCAGAGCGCAGATACCAAATACTGTTCTTC
TAGTGTAGCCGTAGTTAGGCCACCACTTCAAGAACTCTGTAGCACCGCCTACATACCTCGCTCTGCTAAT
CCTGTTACCAGTGGCTGCTGCCAGTGGCGATAAGTCGTGTCTTACCGGGTTGGACTCAAGACGATAGTTA
CCGGATAAGGCGCAGCGGTCGGGCTGAACGGGGGGTTCGTGCACACAGCCCAGCTTGGAGCGAACGACCT
ACACCGAACTGAGATACCTACAGCGTGAGCTATGAGAAAGCGCCACGCTTCCCGAAGGGAGAAAGGCGGA
CAGGTATCCGGTAAGCGGCAGGGTCGGAACAGGAGAGCGCACGAGGGAGCTTCCAGGGGGAAACGCCTGG
TATCTTTATAGTCCTGTCGGGTTTCGCCACCTCTGACTTGAGCGTCGATTTTTGTGATGCTCGTCAGGGG
GGCGGAGCCTATGGAAAAACGCCAGCAACGCGGCCTTTTTACGGTTCCTGGCCTTTTGCTGGCCTTTTGC
TCACATGGCTCGACAGATCT
Features (pLannotate 1.2.2; 26 found; start..end, strand, type, name):
    140..517     +  enhancer       CMV enhancer: human cytomegalovirus immediate early enhancer
    518..729     +  promoter       CMV promoter: human cytomegalovirus (CMV) immediate early promoter
    890..1022    +  intron         chimeric intron: chimera between introns from human β-globin and immunoglobulin heavy chain genes
   1067..1085    +  promoter       T7 promoter: promoter for bacteriophage T7 RNA polymerase
   1091..1807    +  CDS            mCerulean: mCerulean is a basic (constitutively fluorescent) cyan fluorescent protein published in 2005, derived from Aequorea victoria. It is reported to be a very rapidly-maturing monomer.
   1832..2725    +  CDS            ABI1 (fragment): P2C56_ARATH - Experimental evidence at protein level: Swiss-Prot protein existence level 1. Key component and repressor of the abscisic acid (ABA) signaling pathway that regulates numerous ABA responses, such as stomatal closure, osmotic water permeability of the plasma membrane (Pos), drought-induced resistance and rhizogenesis, response to glucose, high light stress, seed germination and inhibition of vegetative growth. During the stomatal closure regulation, modulates the inward calcium-channel permeability as well as the actin reorganization in guard cells in response to ABA. Involved in t
   2777..2819    +  CDS            RhoA (Q63L) (fragment): constitutively active mutant of human Rho family small GTPase RhoA
   2989..3451    +  misc_feature   IRES: internal ribosome entry site (IRES) of the encephalomyocarditis virus (EMCV)
   3488..3985    +  CDS            RhoA (Q63L) (fragment): constitutively active mutant of human Rho family small GTPase RhoA
   4076..4606    +  CDS            PYL1 (fragment): PYL1_ARATH - Also known as RCAR12. Experimental evidence at protein level: Swiss-Prot protein existence level 1. Receptor for abscisic acid (ABA) required for ABA-mediated responses such as stomatal closure and germination inhibition. Inhibits the activity of group-A protein phosphatases type 2C (PP2Cs) when activated by ABA (PubMed:19407143, PubMed:19855379, PubMed:19893533, PubMed:19898420, PubMed:23844015, PubMed:21658606). Can be activated by both (-)-ABA and (+)-ABA (PubMed:23844015). From Arabidopsis thaliana (Mouse-ear cress).
   4631..5344    +  CDS            mVenus: mVenus is a basic (constitutively fluorescent) yellow fluorescent protein published in 2006, derived from Aequorea victoria. It is reported to be a rapidly-maturing monomer with moderate acid sensitivity.
   5401..5418    -  promoter       T3 promoter (fragment): promoter for bacteriophage T3 RNA polymerase
   5436..5557    -  polyA_signal   SV40 poly(A) signal: SV40 polyadenylation signal
   5580..5648    -  CDS            large T antigen (fragment): large T antigen from SV40 (simian virus 40)
   5672..5739    +  CDS            lacZα (fragment): LacZα fragment of β-galactosidase; lacZ fragment
   5743..6171    +  rep_origin     f1 ori (sequence partly withheld): f1 bacteriophage origin of replication; arrow indicates direction of (+) strand synthesis
   6199..6250    -  misc_feature   bom (fragment): basis of mobility region from pBR322
   6356..6427    +  promoter       SV40 promoter (fragment): SV40 enhancer and early promoter
   6454..6664    +  promoter       SV40 promoter: SV40 early promoter
   6723..7514    +  CDS            neo: KKA2_KLEPN - Also known as kan, nptII. Experimental evidence at protein level: Swiss-Prot protein existence level 1. Resistance to kanamycin, neomycin, paromomycin, ribostamycin, butirosin and gentamicin B. From Klebsiella pneumoniae.
   7581..7629    +  polyA_signal   poly(A) signal: synthetic polyadenylation signal
   7649..7703    -  misc_feature   bom (fragment): basis of mobility region from pBR322
   7805..7840    -  CDS            rop (fragment): Rop protein, which maintains plasmids at low copy number; rop
   7935..8039    +  promoter       AmpR promoter: bla
   8040..8900    +  CDS            AmpR: β-lactamase; bla; confers resistance to ampicillin, carbenicillin, and related antibiotics
   9071..9659    +  rep_origin     ori: high-copy-number ColE1/pMB1/pBR322/pUC origin of replication
