[The description below was written by a language model from this plasmid's Addgene catalogue record and pLannotate feature annotations shown in this document.]
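Description:
pIRES-mCerulean-ABI-RhoA/N12-RhoA/13C(Q63L)-PYL-mVenus-CAAX is a mammalian expression plasmid of about 9.7 kb built on the bicistronic pIRES backbone. In bacteria it is maintained at high copy through a ColE1/pUC-type origin and selected with ampicillin (AmpR). An f1 origin is also present. For mammalian cells, an SV40 early promoter drives a neomycin phosphotransferase cassette with a synthetic poly(A) signal, which allows G418 selection of stable transfectants.

The payload is a single transcription unit driven by the CMV enhancer/promoter, followed by a chimeric intron and closed by an SV40 poly(A) signal. An EMCV IRES between the two open reading frames lets one mRNA yield two separate proteins. The upstream cistron encodes mCerulean fused to a fragment of the Arabidopsis phosphatase ABI1 and a short N-terminal piece of human RhoA (N12). The downstream cistron encodes the remaining RhoA portion (13C), which carries the constitutively activating Q63L substitution, fused to a fragment of the abscisic acid receptor PYL1 and then mVenus. The construct name also indicates a C-terminal CAAX membrane-targeting motif, but this is not annotated separately in the feature table.

ABI and PYL form a chemically induced dimerization pair that associates in the presence of abscisic acid. Adding this small molecule is therefore expected to bring the two inactive RhoA fragments together and reassemble an active GTPase. The cyan and yellow fluorescent proteins report the expression and localization of each half. According to the record, the plasmid is used to express split-RhoA fragments so that small GTPase signaling in cells can be controlled with user-defined inputs.
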