Addgene plasmid #232266: pIRES-mCerulean-ABI-RhoA/N12-RhoA/13C(Q63L)-PYL-mVenus-CAAX
Purpose: Express split-RhoA fragments that are fused with CIDs and FPs
Depositing lab: Cliff Stains. Depositing organization: University of Virginia. Publication: Split-Small GTPase Reassembly as a Method to Control Cellular Signaling with User-Defined Inputs. He Y, Faulkner BM, Weatherford RS, Hyun E, Stains CI. ACS Chem Biol. 2025 Aug 26. doi: 10.1021/acschembio.5c00083. PubMed 40856289.
Backbone
  Vector backbone: pIRES
  Backbone manufacturer: Takara Bio
  Backbone size w/o insert (bp): 6105
  Vector type: Mammalian Expression
  Selectable markers: Neomycin (select with G418)
Growth in bacteria
  Bacterial resistance: Ampicillin, 100 μg/mL
  Growth temperature: 37°C
  Growth strain: NEB Stable
  Copy number: High Copy
Gene/Insert 1
  Gene/Insert name: mCerulean-ABI-RhoA/N12
  Species: H. sapiens (human)
  Insert size (bp): 1728
  Mutation: RhoA-Q63L
  Entrez Gene: RHOA (a.k.a. ARH12, ARHA, EDFAOB, RHO12, RHOH12)
  Promoter: CMV
  Tag / fusion protein: mCerulean (N terminal on insert)
  Cloning method: Restriction Enzyme; 5′ cloning site NheI (not destroyed); 3′ cloning site EcoRI (not destroyed)
  Sequencing primers: 5′ unknown
Gene/Insert 2
  Gene/Insert name: RhoA/13C(Q63L)-PYL-mVenus-CAAX
  Species: H. sapiens (human)
  Insert size (bp): 1902
  Mutation: RhoA-Q63L
  Entrez Gene: RHOA (a.k.a. ARH12, ARHA, EDFAOB, RHO12, RHOH12)
  Promoter: CMV
  Tag / fusion protein: mVenus (C terminal on insert)
  Cloning method: Restriction Enzyme; 5′ cloning site SalI (not destroyed); 3′ cloning site NotI (not destroyed)
  Sequencing primers: 5′ unknown
Terms and licenses: Academic/Nonprofit Terms; Industry Terms: Not Available to Industry
Depositor comments: The plasmid will express two separate inserts, which include split-GTPase fragments that are fused with different CIDs and FPs
How to cite: pIRES-mCerulean-ABI-RhoA/N12-RhoA/13C(Q63L)-PYL-mVenus-CAAX was a gift from Cliff Stains (Addgene plasmid # 232266 ; http://n2t.net/addgene:232266 ; RRID:Addgene_232266)
